>Addgene plasmid #160421 | piGECI-N1 | depositor full sequence | sequence record 310688 | piGECI-N1 sequence 6330 bps
TAGTTATTAATAGTAATCAATTACGGGGTCATTAGTTCATAGCCCATATATGGAGTTCCGCGTTACATAA
CTTACGGTAAATGGCCCGCCTGGCTGACCGCCCAACGACCCCCGCCCATTGACGTCAATAATGACGTATG
TTCCCATAGTAACGCCAATAGGGACTTTCCATTGACGTCAATGGGTGGAGTATTTACGGTAAACTGCCCA
CTTGGCAGTACATCAAGTGTATCATATGCCAAGTACGCCCCCTATTGACGTCAATGACGGTAAATGGCCC
GCCTGGCATTATGCCCAGTACATGACCTTATGGGACTTTCCTACTTGGCAGTACATCTACGTATTAGTCA
TCGCTATTACCATGGTGATGCGGTTTTGGCAGTACATCAATGGGCGTGGATAGCGGTTTGACTCACGGGG
ATTTCCAAGTCTCCACCCCATTGACGTCAATGGGAGTTTGTTTTGGCACCAAAATCAACGGGACTTTCCA
AAATGTCGTAACAACTCCGCCCCATTGACGCAAATGGGCGGTAGGCGTGTACGGTGGGAGGTCTATATAA
GCAGAGCTGGTTTAGTGAACCGTCAGATCCGCTAGCGCCACCATGGCGGAAGGCTCCGTCGCCAGGCAGC
CTGACCTCTTGACCTGCGAACATGAAGAGATCCACCTCGCCGGCTCGATCCAGCCGCATGGCGCGCTTCT
GGTCGTCAGCGAACATGATCATCGCGTCATCCAGGCCAGCGCCAACGCCGCGGAATTTCTGAATCTCGGA
AGCGTACTCGGCGTTCCGCTCGCCGAGATCGACGGCGATCTGTTGATCAAGATCCTGCCGCATCTCGATC
CCACCGCCGAAGGCATGCCGGTCGCGGTGCGCTGCCGGATCGGCAATCCCTCTACGGAGTACTGCGGTCT
GATGCATCGGCCTCCGGAAGGCGGGCTGATCATCGAACTCGAACGTGCCGGCCCGTCGATCGATCTGTCA
GGCACGCTGGCGCCGGCGCTGGAGCGGATCCGCACGGCGGGTTCACTGCGCGCGCTGTGCGATGACACCG
TGCTGCTGTTTCAGCAGTGCACCGGCTACGACCGGGTGATGGTGTATCGTTTCGATGAGCAAGGCCACGG
CCTGGTATTCTCCGAGTGCCATGTGCCTGGGCTCGAATCCTATTTCGGCAACCGCTATCCGTCGTCGACT
GTCCCGCAGATGGCGCGGCAGCTGTACGTGCGGCAGCGCGTCCGCGTGCTGGTCGACGTCACCTATCAGC
CGGTGCCGCTGGAGCCGCGGCTGTCGCCGCTGACCGGGCGCGATCTCGACATGTCGGGCTGCTTCCTGCG
CTCGATGTCGCCGTGCCATCTGCAGTTCCTGAAGGACATGGGCGTGCGCGCCACCCTGGCGGTGTCGCTG
GTGGTCGGCGGCAAGCTGTGGGGCCTGGTTGTCTGTCACCATTATCTGCCGCGCTTCATCCGTTTCGAGC
TGCGGGCGATCTGCAAACGGCTCGCCGAAAGGATCGCGACGCGGATCACCGCGCTTTACACCCATGACCA
ACTGACAGAAGAGCAGATTGCAGAGTTCAAAGAAGCCTTCTCATTATTCGACAAGGATGGGGACGGCACC
ATCACCACAAAGGAACTTGGCACCGTTATGAGGTCGCTTGGACAAAACCCAACGGAAGCAGAATTGCAGG
ATATGATCAATGAAGTCGATGCTGATGGCAATGGAACGATTTACTTTCCTGAATTTCTTACTATGATGGC
TAGAAAAATGAAGGACACAGACAGCGAAGAGGAAATCCGAGAAGCATTCCGTGTTTTTGACAAGGATGGG
AACGGCTACATCAGCGCTGCTGAATTACGTCACGTCATGACAAACCTCGGGGAGAAGTTAACAGATGAAG
AAGTTGATGAAATGATAAGGGAAGCAGATATCGATGGTGATGGCCAAGTAAACTATGAAGAGTTTGTACA
AATGATGACAGCAAAGGGGGGGGGTGGCGGAGGTGGCTCCAAGAGGCGCTGGAAGAAAAACTTCATTGCC
GTCAGCGCTGCCAACCGGTTCAAGAAGATATCCAGCTCCGGGGCACTGGTAGTAACCTGCGACGATGAGC
CGATCCATATCCCCGGTGCCATCCAACCGCATGGACTGCTGCTCGCCCTCGCCGCCGACATGACGATCGT
TGCCGGCAGCGACAACCTTCCCGAACTCACCGGACTGGCGATCGGCGCCCTGATCGGCCGCTCTGCGGCC
GATGTCTTCGACTCGGAGACGCACAACCGTCTGACGATCGCCTTGGCCGAGCCCGGGGCGGCCGTCGGAG
CACCGATCACTGTCGGCTTCACGATGCGAAAGGACGCAGGCTTCATCGGCTCCTGGCATCGCCATGATCA
GCTCATCTTCCTCGAGCTCGAGCCTCCCCAGCGGGACGTCGCCGAGCCGCAGGCGTTCTTCCGCCGCACC
AACAGCGCCATCCGCCGCCTGCAGGCCGCCGAAACCTTGGAAAGCGCCTGCGCCGCCGCGGCGCAAGAGG
TGCGGAAGATTACCGGCTTCGATCGGGTGATGATCTATCGCTTCGCCTCCGACTTCAGCGGGTCCGTGAT
CGCAGAGGATCGGTGCGCCGAGGTCGAGTCAAAACTAGGCCTGCACTATCCTGCCTCATTCATCCCGGCG
CAGGCCCGTCGGCTCTATACCATCAACCCGGTACGGATCATTCCCGATATCAATTATCGGCCGGTGCCGG
TCACCCCAGACCTCAATCCGGTCACCGGGCGGCCGATTGATCTTAGCTTCGCCATCCTGCGCAGCGTCTC
GCCCAACCATCTGGAGTTCATGCGCAACATAGGCATGCACGGCACGATGTCGATCTCGATTTTGCGCGGC
GAGCGACTGTGGGGATTGATCGTTTGCCATCACCGAACGCCGTACTACGTCGATCTCGATGGCCGCCAAG
CCTGCAAGAGGCTCGCCGAGAGGCTGGCCACTCAGATCGGCGTGATGGAAGAGTGAGCGGCCGCGACTCT
AGATCATAATCAGCCATACCACATTTGTAGAGGTTTTACTTGCTTTAAAAAACCTCCCACACCTCCCCCT
GAACCTGAAACATAAAATGAATGCAATTGTTGTTGTTAACTTGTTTATTGCAGCTTATAATGGTTACAAA
TAAAGCAATAGCATCACAAATTTCACAAATAAAGCATTTTTTTCACTGCATTCTAGTTGTGGTTTGTCCA
AACTCATCAATGTATCTTAAGGCGTAAATTGTAAGCGTTAATATTTTGTTAAAATTCGCGTTAAATTTTT
GTTAAATCAGCTCATTTTTTAACCAATAGGCCGAAATCGGCAAAATCCCTTATAAATCAAAAGAATAGAC
CGAGATAGGGT
[37 nt withheld, positions 3372-3408]
AAAGAACGTGGACTCCAACGTCAAAGG
[49 nt withheld, positions 3436-3484]
T
[91 nt withheld, positions 3486-3576]
G
[124 nt withheld, positions 3578-3701]
CAGGTGGCACTTTTCGGGGAAATGTGCGCGGAACCCCTATTTGTTTATTTTTCTAAATACATTCAAATAT
GTATCCGCTCATGAGACAATAACCCTGATAAATGCTTCAATAATATTGAAAAAGGAAGAGTCCTGAGGCG
GAAAGAACCAGCTGTGGAATGTGTGTCAGTTAGGGTGTGGAAAGTCCCCAGGCTCCCCAGCAGGCAGAAG
TATGCAAAGCATGCATCTCAATTAGTCAGCAACCAGGTGTGGAAAGTCCCCAGGCTCCCCAGCAGGCAGA
AGTATGCAAAGCATGCATCTCAATTAGTCAGCAACCATAGTCCCGCCCCTAACTCCGCCCATCCCGCCCC
TAACTCCGCCCAGTTCCGCCCATTCTCCGCCCCATGGCTGACTAATTTTTTTTATTTATGCAGAGGCCGA
GGCCGCCTCGGCCTCTGAGCTATTCCAGAAGTAGTGAGGAGGCTTTTTTGGAGGCCTAGGCTTTTGCAAA
GATCGATCAAGAGACAGGATGAGGATCGTTTCGCATGATTGAACAAGATGGATTGCACGCAGGTTCTCCG
GCCGCTTGGGTGGAGAGGCTATTCGGCTATGACTGGGCACAACAGACAATCGGCTGCTCTGATGCCGCCG
TGTTCCGGCTGTCAGCGCAGGGGCGCCCGGTTCTTTTTGTCAAGACCGACCTGTCCGGTGCCCTGAATGA
ACTGCAAGACGAGGCAGCGCGGCTATCGTGGCTGGCCACGACGGGCGTTCCTTGCGCAGCTGTGCTCGAC
GTTGTCACTGAAGCGGGAAGGGACTGGCTGCTATTGGGCGAAGTGCCGGGGCAGGATCTCCTGTCATCTC
ACCTTGCTCCTGCCGAGAAAGTATCCATCATGGCTGATGCAATGCGGCGGCTGCATACGCTTGATCCGGC
TACCTGCCCATTCGACCACCAAGCGAAACATCGCATCGAGCGAGCACGTACTCGGATGGAAGCCGGTCTT
GTCGATCAGGATGATCTGGACGAAGAGCATCAGGGGCTCGCGCCAGCCGAACTGTTCGCCAGGCTCAAGG
CGAGCATGCCCGACGGCGAGGATCTCGTCGTGACCCATGGCGATGCCTGCTTGCCGAATATCATGGTGGA
AAATGGCCGCTTTTCTGGATTCATCGACTGTGGCCGGCTGGGTGTGGCGGACCGCTATCAGGACATAGCG
TTGGCTACCCGTGATATTGCTGAAGAGCTTGGCGGCGAATGGGCTGACCGCTTCCTCGTGCTTTACGGTA
TCGCCGCTCCCGATTCGCAGCGCATCGCCTTCTATCGCCTTCTTGACGAGTTCTTCTGAGCGGGACTCTG
GGGTTCGAAATGACCGACCAAGCGACGCCCAACCTGCCATCACGAGATTTCGATTCCACCGCCGCCTTCT
ATGAAAGGTTGGGCTTCGGAATCGTTTTCCGGGACGCCGGCTGGATGATCCTCCAGCGCGGGGATCTCAT
GCTGGAGTTCTTCGCCCACCCTAGGGGGAGGCTAACTGAAACACGGAAGGAGACAATACCGGAAGGAACC
CGCGCTATGACGGCAATAAAAAGACAGAATAAAACGCACGGTGTTGGGTCGTTTGTTCATAAACGCGGGG
TTCGGTCCCAGGGCTGGCACTCTGTCGATACCCCACCGAGACCCCATTGGGGCCAATACGCCCGCGTTTC
TTCCTTTTCCCCACCCCACCCCCCAAGTTCGGGTGAAGGCCCAGGGCTCGCAGCCAACGTCGGGGCGGCA
GGCCCTGCCATAGCCTCAGGTTACTCATATATACTTTAGATTGATTTAAAACTTCATTTTTAATTTAAAA
GGATCTAGGTGAAGATCCTTTTTGATAATCTCATGACCAAAATCCCTTAACGTGAGTTTTCGTTCCACTG
AGCGTCAGACCCCGTAGAAAAGATCAAAGGATCTTCTTGAGATCCTTTTTTTCTGCGCGTAATCTGCTGC
TTGCAAACAAAAAAACCACCGCTACCAGCGGTGGTTTGTTTGCCGGATCAAGAGCTACCAACTCTTTTTC
CGAAGGTAACTGGCTTCAGCAGAGCGCAGATACCAAATACTGTCCTTCTAGTGTAGCCGTAGTTAGGCCA
CCACTTCAAGAACTCTGTAGCACCGCCTACATACCTCGCTCTGCTAATCCTGTTACCAGTGGCTGCTGCC
AGTGGCGATAAGTCGTGTCTTACCGGGTTGGACTCAAGACGATAGTTACCGGATAAGGCGCAGCGGTCGG
GCTGAACGGGGGGTTCGTGCACACAGCCCAGCTTGGAGCGAACGACCTACACCGAACTGAGATACCTACA
GCGTGAGCTATGAGAAAGCGCCACGCTTCCCGAAGGGAGAAAGGCGGACAGGTATCCGGTAAGCGGCAGG
GTCGGAACAGGAGAGCGCACGAGGGAGCTTCCAGGGGGAAACGCCTGGTATCTTTATAGTCCTGTCGGGT
TTCGCCACCTCTGACTTGAGCGTCGATTTTTGTGATGCTCGTCAGGGGGGCGGAGCCTATGGAAAAACGC
CAGCAACGCGGCCTTTTTACGGTTCCTGGCCTTTTGCTGGCCTTTTGCTCACATGTTCTTTCCTGCGTTA
TCCCCTGATTCTGTGGATAACCGTATTACCGCCATGCAT
Features (pLannotate 1.2.2; 16 found; start..end, strand, type, name):
     61..364     +  enhancer       CMV enhancer: human cytomegalovirus immediate early enhancer
    365..568     +  promoter       CMV promoter: human cytomegalovirus (CMV) immediate early promoter
    603..1526    +  CDS            emiRFP670: emiRFP670 is a basic (constitutively fluorescent) near ir fluorescent protein published in 2020, derived from Rhodopseudomonas palustris. It has low acid sensitivity. It requires the cofactor biliverdin for fluorescence.
   1536..1976    +  CDS            CALM_PYUSP: Experimental evidence at protein level: Swiss-Prot protein existence level 1. Calmodulin mediates the control of a large number of enzymes, ion channels and other proteins by Ca(2+). Among the enzymes to be stimulated by the calmodulin-Ca(2+) complex are a number of protein kinases and phosphatases. From Pyuridae sp. (Sea squirt).
   2001..2078    +  CDS            MYLK2 (fragment): MYLK2_HUMAN - Experimental evidence at protein level: Swiss-Prot protein existence level 1. Implicated in the level of global muscle contraction and cardiac function. Phosphorylates a specific serine in the N-terminus of a myosin light chain. From Homo sapiens (Human).
   2085..2996    +  CDS            iRFP720: near-infrared fluorescent protein with an emission peak at 720 nm, engineered from a bacterial phytochrome (Shcherbakova and Verkhusha, 2013) derived from Rhodopseudomonas palustris RpBphP2
   3012..3095    +  CDS            large T antigen (fragment): large T antigen from SV40 (simian virus 40)
   3118..3239    +  polyA_signal   SV40 poly(A) signal: SV40 polyadenylation signal
   3273..3701    -  rep_origin     f1 ori (sequence partly withheld): f1 bacteriophage origin of replication; arrow indicates direction of (+) strand synthesis
   3728..3832    +  promoter       AmpR promoter: bla
   3834..4191    +  promoter       SV40 promoter: SV40 enhancer and early promoter
   4226..5020    +  CDS            NeoR/KanR: aminoglycoside phosphotransferase from Tn5; aph(3')-II (or nptII); confers resistance to neomycin, kanamycin, and G418 (Geneticin®)
   5041..5193    +  CDS            ble (fragment): BLE_KLEPN - Experimental evidence at protein level: Swiss-Prot protein existence level 1. Binding protein with a strong affinity to the bleomycin family of antibiotics. Binds to CL990; an antimitotic-antibiotic compound. From Klebsiella pneumoniae.
   5252..5299    +  polyA_signal   HSV TK poly(A) signal: herpes simplex virus thymidine kinase polyadenylation signal (Cole and Stacy, 1985)
   5390..5406    -  polyA_signal   bGH poly(A) signal (fragment): bovine growth hormone polyadenylation signal
   5628..6216    +  rep_origin     ori: high-copy-number ColE1/pMB1/pBR322/pUC origin of replication
