>Addgene plasmid #160421 | piGECI-N1 | addgene full sequence | sequence record 315693 | Addgene NGS Result
CGTTACATAACTTACGGTAAATGGCCCGCCTGGCTGACCGCCCAACGACCCCCGCCCATTGACGTCAATA
ATGACGTATGTTCCCATAGTAACGCCAATAGGGACTTTCCATTGACGTCAATGGGTGGAGTATTTACGGT
AAACTGCCCACTTGGCAGTACATCAAGTGTATCATATGCCAAGTACGCCCCCTATTGACGTCAATGACGG
TAAATGGCCCGCCTGGCATTATGCCCAGTACATGACCTTATGGGACTTTCCTACTTGGCAGTACATCTAC
GTATTAGTCATCGCTATTACCATGGTGATGCGGTTTTGGCAGTACATCAATGGGCGTGGATAGCGGTTTG
ACTCACGGGGATTTCCAAGTCTCCACCCCATTGACGTCAATGGGAGTTTGTTTTGGCACCAAAATCAACG
GGACTTTCCAAAATGTCGTAACAACTCCGCCCCATTGACGCAAATGGGCGGTAGGCGTGTACGGTGGGAG
GTCTATATAAGCAGAGCTGGTTTAGTGAACCGTCAGATCCGCTAGCGCCACCATGGCGGAAGGCTCCGTC
GCCAGGCAGCCTGACCTCTTGACCTGCGAACATGAAGAGATCCACCTCGCCGGCTCGATCCAGCCGCATG
GCGCGCTTCTGGTCGTCAGCGAACATGATCATCGCGTCATCCAGGCCAGCGCCAACGCCGCGGAATTTCT
GAATCTCGGAAGCGTACTCGGCGTTCCGCTCGCCGAGATCGACGGCGATCTGTTGATCAAGATCCTGCCG
CATCTCGATCCCACCGCCGAAGGCATGCCGGTCGCGGTGCGCTGCCGGATCGGCAATCCCTCTACGGAGT
ACTGCGGTCTGATGCATCGGCCTCCGGAAGGCGGGCTGATCATCGAACTCGAACGTGCCGGCCCGTCGAT
CGATCTGTCAGGCACGCTGGCGCCGGCGCTGGAGCGGATCCGCACGGCGGGTTCACTGCGCGCGCTGTGC
GATGACACCGTGCTGCTGTTTCAGCAGTGCACCGGCTACGACCGGGTGATGGTGTATCGTTTCGATGAGC
AAGGCCACGGCCTGGTATTCTCCGAGTGCCATGTGCCTGGGCTCGAATCCTATTTCGGCAACCGCTATCC
GTCGTCGACTGTCCCGCAGATGGCGCGGCAGCTGTACGTGCGGCAGCGCGTCCGCGTGCTGGTCGACGTC
ACCTATCAGCCGGTGCCGCTGGAGCCGCGGCTGTCGCCGCTGACCGGGCGCGATCTCGACATGTCGGGCT
GCTTCCTGCGCTCGATGTCGCCGTGCCATCTGCAGTTCCTGAAGGACATGGGCGTGCGCGCCACCCTGGC
GGTGTCGCTGGTGGTCGGCGGCAAGCTGTGGGGCCTGGTTGTCTGTCACCATTATCTGCCGCGCTTCATC
CGTTTCGAGCTGCGGGCGATCTGCAAACGGCTCGCCGAAAGGATCGCGACGCGGATCACCGCGCTTTACA
CCCATGACCAACTGACAGAAGAGCAGATTGCAGAGTTCAAAGAAGCCTTCTCATTATTCGACAAGGATGG
GGACGGCACCATCACCACAAAGGAACTTGGCACCGTTATGAGGTCGCTTGGACAAAACCCAACGGAAGCA
GAATTGCAGGATATGATCAATGAAGTCGATGCTGATGGCAATGGAACGATTTACTTTCCTGAATTTCTTA
CTATGATGGCTAGAAAAATGAAGGACACAGACAGCGAAGAGGAAATCCGAGAAGCATTCCGTGTTTTTGA
CAAGGATGGGAACGGCTACATCAGCGCTGCTGAATTACGTCACGTCATGACAAACCTCGGGGAGAAGTTA
ACAGATGAAGAAGTTGATGAAATGATAAGGGAAGCAGATATCGATGGTGATGGCCAAGTAAACTATGAAG
AGTTTGTACAAATGATGACAGCAAAGGGGGGGGGTGGCGGAGGTGGCTCCAAGAGGCGCTGGAAGAAAAA
CTTCATTGCCGTCAGCGCTGCCAACCGGTTCAAGAAGATATCCAGCTCCGGGGCACTGGTAGTAACCTGC
GACGATGAGCCGATCCATATCCCCGGTGCCATCCAACCGCATGGACTGCTGCTCGCCCTCGCCGCCGACA
TGACGATCGTTGCCGGCAGCGACAACCTTCCCGAACTCACCGGACTGGCGATCGGCGCCCTGATCGGCCG
CTCTGCGGCCGATGTCTTCGACTCGGAGACGCACAACCGTCTGACGATCGCCTTGGCCGAGCCCGGGGCG
GCCGTCGGAGCACCGATCACTGTCGGCTTCACGATGCGAAAGGACGCAGGCTTCATCGGCTCCTGGCATC
GCCATGATCAGCTCATCTTCCTCGAGCTCGAGCCTCCCCAGCGGGACGTCGCCGAGCCGCAGGCGTTCTT
CCGCCGCACCAACAGCGCCATCCGCCGCCTGCAGGCCGCCGAAACCTTGGAAAGCGCCTGCGCCGCCGCG
GCGCAAGAGGTGCGGAAGATTACCGGCTTCGATCGGGTGATGATCTATCGCTTCGCCTCCGACTTCAGCG
GGTCCGTGATCGCAGAGGATCGGTGCGCCGAGGTCGAGTCAAAACTAGGCCTGCACTATCCTGCCTCATT
CATCCCGGCGCAGGCCCGTCGGCTCTATACCATCAACCCGGTACGGATCATTCCCGATATCAATTATCGG
CCGGTGCCGGTCACCCCAGACCTCAATCCGGTCACCGGGCGGCCGATTGATCTTAGCTTCGCCATCCTGC
GCAGCGTCTCGCCCAACCATCTGGAGTTCATGCGCAACATAGGCATGCACGGCACGATGTCGATCTCGAT
TTTGCGCGGCGAGCGACTGTGGGGATTGATCGTTTGCCATCACCGAACGCCGTACTACGTCGATCTCGAT
GGCCGCCAAGCCTGCAAGAGGCTCGCCGAGAGGCTGGCCACTCAGATCGGCGTGATGGAAGAGTGAGCGG
CCGCGACTCTAGATCATAATCAGCCATACCACATTTGTAGAGGTTTTACTTGCTTTAAAAAACCTCCCAC
ACCTCCCCCTGAACCTGAAACATAAAATGAATGCAATTGTTGTTGTTAACTTGTTTATTGCAGCTTATAA
TGGTTACAAATAAAGCAATAGCATCACAAATTTCACAAATAAAGCATTTTTTTCACTGCATTCTAGTTGT
GGTTTGTCCAAACTCATCAATGTATCTTAAGGCGTAAATTGTAAGCGTTAATATTTTGTTAAAATTCGCG
TTAAATTTTTGTTAAATCAGCTCATTTTTTAACCAATAGGCCGAAATCGGCAAAATCCCTTATAAATCAA
AAGAATAGACCGAGATAGGGT
[37 nt withheld, positions 3312-3348]
AAAGAACGTGGACTCCAACGTCAAAGG
[49 nt withheld, positions 3376-3424]
T
[91 nt withheld, positions 3426-3516]
G
[124 nt withheld, positions 3518-3641]
CAGGTGGCACTTTTCGGGGAAATGTGCGCGGAACCCCTATTTGTTTATTTTTCTAAATACATTCAAATAT
GTATCCGCTCATGAGACAATAACCCTGATAAATGCTTCAATAATATTGAAAAAGGAAGAGTCCTGAGGCG
GAAAGAACCAGCTGTGGAATGTGTGTCAGTTAGGGTGTGGAAAGTCCCCAGGCTCCCCAGCAGGCAGAAG
TATGCAAAGCATGCATCTCAATTAGTCAGCAACCAGGTGTGGAAAGTCCCCAGGCTCCCCAGCAGGCAGA
AGTATGCAAAGCATGCATCTCAATTAGTCAGCAACCATAGTCCCGCCCCTAACTCCGCCCATCCCGCCCC
TAACTCCGCCCAGTTCCGCCCATTCTCCGCCCCATGGCTGACTAATTTTTTTTATTTATGCAGAGGCCGA
GGCCGCCTCGGCCTCTGAGCTATTCCAGAAGTAGTGAGGAGGCTTTTTTGGAGGCCTAGGCTTTTGCAAA
GATCGATCAAGAGACAGGATGAGGATCGTTTCGCATGATTGAACAAGATGGATTGCACGCAGGTTCTCCG
GCCGCTTGGGTGGAGAGGCTATTCGGCTATGACTGGGCACAACAGACAATCGGCTGCTCTGATGCCGCCG
TGTTCCGGCTGTCAGCGCAGGGGCGCCCGGTTCTTTTTGTCAAGACCGACCTGTCCGGTGCCCTGAATGA
ACTGCAAGACGAGGCAGCGCGGCTATCGTGGCTGGCCACGACGGGCGTTCCTTGCGCAGCTGTGCTCGAC
GTTGTCACTGAAGCGGGAAGGGACTGGCTGCTATTGGGCGAAGTGCCGGGGCAGGATCTCCTGTCATCTC
ACCTTGCTCCTGCCGAGAAAGTATCCATCATGGCTGATGCAATGCGGCGGCTGCATACGCTTGATCCGGC
TACCTGCCCATTCGACCACCAAGCGAAACATCGCATCGAGCGAGCACGTACTCGGATGGAAGCCGGTCTT
GTCGATCAGGATGATCTGGACGAAGAGCATCAGGGGCTCGCGCCAGCCGAACTGTTCGCCAGGCTCAAGG
CGAGCATGCCCGACGGCGAGGATCTCGTCGTGACCCATGGCGATGCCTGCTTGCCGAATATCATGGTGGA
AAATGGCCGCTTTTCTGGATTCATCGACTGTGGCCGGCTGGGTGTGGCGGACCGCTATCAGGACATAGCG
TTGGCTACCCGTGATATTGCTGAAGAGCTTGGCGGCGAATGGGCTGACCGCTTCCTCGTGCTTTACGGTA
TCGCCGCTCCCGATTCGCAGCGCATCGCCTTCTATCGCCTTCTTGACGAGTTCTTCTGAGCGGGACTCTG
GGGTTCGAAATGACCGACCAAGCGACGCCCAACCTGCCATCACGAGATTTCGATTCCACCGCCGCCTTCT
ATGAAAGGTTGGGCTTCGGAATCGTTTTCCGGGACGCCGGCTGGATGATCCTCCAGCGCGGGGATCTCAT
GCTGGAGTTCTTCGCCCACCCTAGGGGGAGGCTAACTGAAACACGGAAGGAGACAATACCGGAAGGAACC
CGCGCTATGACGGCAATAAAAAGACAGAATAAAACGCACGGTGTTGGGTCGTTTGTTCATAAACGCGGGG
TTCGGTCCCAGGGCTGGCACTCTGTCGATACCCCACCGAGACCCCATTGGGGCCAATACGCCCGCGTTTC
TTCCTTTTCCCCACCCCACCCCCCAAGTTCGGGTGAAGGCCCAGGGCTCGCAGCCAACGTCGGGGCGGCA
GGCCCTGCCATAGCCTCAGGTTACTCATATATACTTTAGATTGATTTAAAACTTCATTTTTAATTTAAAA
GGATCTAGGTGAAGATCCTTTTTGATAATCTCATGACCAAAATCCCTTAACGTGAGTTTTCGTTCCACTG
AGCGTCAGACCCCGTAGAAAAGATCAAAGGATCTTCTTGAGATCCTTTTTTTCTGCGCGTAATCTGCTGC
TTGCAAACAAAAAAACCACCGCTACCAGCGGTGGTTTGTTTGCCGGATCAAGAGCTACCAACTCTTTTTC
CGAAGGTAACTGGCTTCAGCAGAGCGCAGATACCAAATACTGTTCTTCTAGTGTAGCCGTAGTTAGGCCA
CCACTTCAAGAACTCTGTAGCACCGCCTACATACCTCGCTCTGCTAATCCTGTTACCAGTGGCTGCTGCC
AGTGGCGATAAGTCGTGTCTTACCGGGTTGGACTCAAGACGATAGTTACCGGATAAGGCGCAGCGGTCGG
GCTGAACGGGGGGTTCGTGCACACAGCCCAGCTTGGAGCGAACGACCTACACCGAACTGAGATACCTACA
GCGTGAGCTATGAGAAAGCGCCACGCTTCCCGAAGGGAGAAAGGCGGACAGGTATCCGGTAAGCGGCAGG
GTCGGAACAGGAGAGCGCACGAGGGAGCTTCCAGGGGGAAACGCCTGGTATCTTTATAGTCCTGTCGGGT
TTCGCCACCTCTGACTTGAGCGTCGATTTTTGTGATGCTCGTCAGGGGGGCGGAGCCTATGGAAAAACGC
CAGCAACGCGGCCTTTTTACGGTTCCTGGCCTTTTGCTGGCCTTTTGCTCACATGTTCTTTCCTGCGTTA
TCCCCTGATTCTGTGGATAACCGTATTACCGCCATGCATTAGTTATTAATAGTAATCAATTACGGGGTCA
TTAGTTCATAGCCCATATATGGAGTTCCG
Features (pLannotate 1.2.2; 17 found; start..end, strand, type, name):
      1..304     +  enhancer       CMV enhancer: human cytomegalovirus immediate early enhancer
    305..508     +  promoter       CMV promoter: human cytomegalovirus (CMV) immediate early promoter
    543..1466    +  CDS            emiRFP670: emiRFP670 is a basic (constitutively fluorescent) near ir fluorescent protein published in 2020, derived from Rhodopseudomonas palustris. It has low acid sensitivity. It requires the cofactor biliverdin for fluorescence.
   1476..1916    +  CDS            CALM_PYUSP: Experimental evidence at protein level: Swiss-Prot protein existence level 1. Calmodulin mediates the control of a large number of enzymes, ion channels and other proteins by Ca(2+). Among the enzymes to be stimulated by the calmodulin-Ca(2+) complex are a number of protein kinases and phosphatases. From Pyuridae sp. (Sea squirt).
   1941..2018    +  CDS            MYLK2 (fragment): MYLK2_HUMAN - Experimental evidence at protein level: Swiss-Prot protein existence level 1. Implicated in the level of global muscle contraction and cardiac function. Phosphorylates a specific serine in the N-terminus of a myosin light chain. From Homo sapiens (Human).
   2025..2936    +  CDS            iRFP720: near-infrared fluorescent protein with an emission peak at 720 nm, engineered from a bacterial phytochrome (Shcherbakova and Verkhusha, 2013) derived from Rhodopseudomonas palustris RpBphP2
   2952..3035    +  CDS            large T antigen (fragment): large T antigen from SV40 (simian virus 40)
   3058..3179    +  polyA_signal   SV40 poly(A) signal: SV40 polyadenylation signal
   3213..3641    -  rep_origin     f1 ori (sequence partly withheld): f1 bacteriophage origin of replication; arrow indicates direction of (+) strand synthesis
   3668..3772    +  promoter       AmpR promoter: bla
   3774..4131    +  promoter       SV40 promoter: SV40 enhancer and early promoter
   4166..4960    +  CDS            NeoR/KanR: aminoglycoside phosphotransferase from Tn5; aph(3')-II (or nptII); confers resistance to neomycin, kanamycin, and G418 (Geneticin®)
   4981..5133    +  CDS            ble (fragment): BLE_KLEPN - Experimental evidence at protein level: Swiss-Prot protein existence level 1. Binding protein with a strong affinity to the bleomycin family of antibiotics. Binds to CL990; an antimitotic-antibiotic compound. From Klebsiella pneumoniae.
   5192..5239    +  polyA_signal   HSV TK poly(A) signal: herpes simplex virus thymidine kinase polyadenylation signal (Cole and Stacy, 1985)
   5330..5346    -  polyA_signal   bGH poly(A) signal (fragment): bovine growth hormone polyadenylation signal
   5568..6156    +  rep_origin     ori: high-copy-number ColE1/pMB1/pBR322/pUC origin of replication
   6271..6330    +  enhancer       CMV enhancer (fragment): human cytomegalovirus immediate early enhancer
