[The description below was written by a language model from this plasmid's Addgene catalogue record and pLannotate feature annotations shown in this document.]
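Description:
piGECI-N1 is a 6,330 bp mammalian expression plasmid built on a pN1-type backbone, designed for cytoplasmic expression of iGECI, a synthetic near-infrared genetically encoded calcium indicator. It replicates in E. coli at high copy from a ColE1/pUC-type origin and also carries an f1 phage origin. A single Tn5 aminoglycoside phosphotransferase gene (NeoR/KanR) sits behind tandem bacterial (bla-type) and SV40 early promoters and is terminated by an HSV TK polyadenylation signal. This arrangement gives kanamycin resistance in bacteria and allows G418 selection in transfected mammalian cells.

The roughly 2.4 kb iGECI insert lies between retained NheI and NotI sites, downstream of the human CMV immediate-early enhancer and promoter and upstream of an SV40 poly(A) signal. According to the annotation, it is a four-part fusion: a near-infrared fluorescent protein matching emiRFP670, a calmodulin domain, a short myosin light chain kinase fragment of the kind used as a calmodulin-binding peptide, and a second near-infrared protein matching iRFP720. This layout is typical of a FRET sensor, in which calcium-dependent binding of calmodulin to the peptide changes the distance or orientation between the donor and acceptor fluorophores. Both fluorescent proteins derive from Rhodopseudomonas palustris bacterial phytochromes, and the annotation notes that biliverdin is required as the chromophore cofactor.

The small large T antigen, ble and bGH poly(A) fragments in the feature table look like backbone remnants or incidental matches rather than functional parts. The depositor and sequencing-derived records have the same length and feature order and differ only in their numbering start point. The construct is used to express iGECI in mammalian cells for calcium imaging in the near-infrared range.
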