Addgene plasmid #160421: piGECI-N1
Purpose: Cytoplasmic expression of a near-infrared genetically encoded calcium indicator iGECI
Depositing lab: Vladislav Verkhusha. Publication: A near-infrared genetically encoded calcium indicator for in vivo imaging. Shemetov AA, Monakhov MV, Zhang Q, Canton-Josh JE, Kumar M, Chen M, Matlashov ME, Li X, Yang W, Nie L, Shcherbakova DM, Kozorovitskiy Y, Yao J, Ji N, Verkhusha VV. Nat Biotechnol. 2021 Mar;39(3):368-377. doi: 10.1038/s41587-020-0710-1. Epub 2020 Oct 26. PubMed 33106681.
Backbone
  Vector backbone: pN1
  Backbone size w/o insert (bp): 3936
  Total vector size (bp): 6330
  Vector type: Mammalian Expression
Growth in bacteria
  Bacterial resistance: Kanamycin, 50 μg/mL
  Growth temperature: 37°C
  Growth strain: NEB Stable
  Copy number: High Copy
Gene/Insert
  Gene/Insert name: iGECI
  Species: Synthetic
  Insert size (bp): 2394
  Promoter: CMV
  Cloning method: Restriction Enzyme; 5′ cloning site NheI (not destroyed); 3′ cloning site NotI (not destroyed)
  Sequencing primers: 5′ agagctggtttagtgaac; 3′ gtggtatggctgattatg
Terms and licenses: Academic/Nonprofit Terms; Industry Terms: Not Available to Industry
How to cite: piGECI-N1 was a gift from Vladislav Verkhusha (Addgene plasmid # 160421 ; http://n2t.net/addgene:160421 ; RRID:Addgene_160421)
