>Addgene plasmid #160421 | piGECI-N1 | depositor partial sequence | sequence record 310689 | iGECI
ATGGCGGAAGGCTCCGTCGCCAGGCAGCCTGACCTCTTGACCTGCGAACATGAAGAGATCCACCTCGCCG
GCTCGATCCAGCCGCATGGCGCGCTTCTGGTCGTCAGCGAACATGATCATCGCGTCATCCAGGCCAGCGC
CAACGCCGCGGAATTTCTGAATCTCGGAAGCGTACTCGGCGTTCCGCTCGCCGAGATCGACGGCGATCTG
TTGATCAAGATCCTGCCGCATCTCGATCCCACCGCCGAAGGCATGCCGGTCGCGGTGCGCTGCCGGATCG
GCAATCCCTCTACGGAGTACTGCGGTCTGATGCATCGGCCTCCGGAAGGCGGGCTGATCATCGAACTCGA
ACGTGCCGGCCCGTCGATCGATCTGTCAGGCACGCTGGCGCCGGCGCTGGAGCGGATCCGCACGGCGGGT
TCACTGCGCGCGCTGTGCGATGACACCGTGCTGCTGTTTCAGCAGTGCACCGGCTACGACCGGGTGATGG
TGTATCGTTTCGATGAGCAAGGCCACGGCCTGGTATTCTCCGAGTGCCATGTGCCTGGGCTCGAATCCTA
TTTCGGCAACCGCTATCCGTCGTCGACTGTCCCGCAGATGGCGCGGCAGCTGTACGTGCGGCAGCGCGTC
CGCGTGCTGGTCGACGTCACCTATCAGCCGGTGCCGCTGGAGCCGCGGCTGTCGCCGCTGACCGGGCGCG
ATCTCGACATGTCGGGCTGCTTCCTGCGCTCGATGTCGCCGTGCCATCTGCAGTTCCTGAAGGACATGGG
CGTGCGCGCCACCCTGGCGGTGTCGCTGGTGGTCGGCGGCAAGCTGTGGGGCCTGGTTGTCTGTCACCAT
TATCTGCCGCGCTTCATCCGTTTCGAGCTGCGGGCGATCTGCAAACGGCTCGCCGAAAGGATCGCGACGC
GGATCACCGCGCTTTACACCCATGACCAACTGACAGAAGAGCAGATTGCAGAGTTCAAAGAAGCCTTCTC
ATTATTCGACAAGGATGGGGACGGCACCATCACCACAAAGGAACTTGGCACCGTTATGAGGTCGCTTGGA
CAAAACCCAACGGAAGCAGAATTGCAGGATATGATCAATGAAGTCGATGCTGATGGCAATGGAACGATTT
ACTTTCCTGAATTTCTTACTATGATGGCTAGAAAAATGAAGGACACAGACAGCGAAGAGGAAATCCGAGA
AGCATTCCGTGTTTTTGACAAGGATGGGAACGGCTACATCAGCGCTGCTGAATTACGTCACGTCATGACA
AACCTCGGGGAGAAGTTAACAGATGAAGAAGTTGATGAAATGATAAGGGAAGCAGATATCGATGGTGATG
GCCAAGTAAACTATGAAGAGTTTGTACAAATGATGACAGCAAAGGGGGGGGGTGGCGGAGGTGGCTCCAA
GAGGCGCTGGAAGAAAAACTTCATTGCCGTCAGCGCTGCCAACCGGTTCAAGAAGATCTCCAGCTCCGGG
GCACTGGTAGTAACCTGCGACGATGAGCCGATCCATATCCCCGGTGCCATCCAACCGCATGGACTGCTGC
TCGCCCTCGCCGCCGACATGACGATCGTTGCCGGCAGCGACAACCTTCCCGAACTCACCGGACTGGCGAT
CGGCGCCCTGATCGGCCGCTCTGCGGCCGATGTCTTCGACTCGGAGACGCACAACCGTCTGACGATCGCC
TTGGCCGAGCCCGGGGCGGCCGTCGGAGCACCGATCACTGTCGGCTTCACGATGCGAAAGGACGCAGGCT
TCATCGGCTCCTGGCATCGCCATGATCAGCTCATCTTCCTCGAGCTCGAGCCTCCCCAGCGGGACGTCGC
CGAGCCGCAGGCGTTCTTCCGCCGCACCAACAGCGCCATCCGCCGCCTGCAGGCCGCCGAAACCTTGGAA
AGCGCCTGCGCCGCCGCGGCGCAAGAGGTGCGGAAGATTACCGGCTTCGATCGGGTGATGATCTATCGCT
TCGCCTCCGACTTCAGCGGGTCCGTGATCGCAGAGGATCGGTGCGCCGAGGTCGAGTCAAAACTAGGCCT
GCACTATCCTGCCTCATTCATCCCGGCGCAGGCCCGTCGGCTCTATACCATCAACCCGGTACGGATCATT
CCCGATATCAATTATCGGCCGGTGCCGGTCACCCCAGACCTCAATCCGGTCACCGGGCGGCCGATTGATC
TTAGCTTCGCCATCCTGCGCAGCGTCTCGCCCAACCATCTGGAGTTCATGCGCAACATAGGCATGCACGG
CACGATGTCGATCTCGATTTTGCGCGGCGAGCGACTGTGGGGATTGATCGTTTGCCATCACCGAACGCCG
TACTACGTCGATCTCGATGGCCGCCAAGCCTGCAAGAGGGTCGCCGAGAGGCTGGCCACTCAGATCGGCG
TGATGGAAGAGTGA
